Addgene plasmid #70302: R777-E018 Hs.CCND1-nostop
Purpose: Gateway ORF clone of human CCND1 [NM_053056.2] without stop codon (for C-terminal fusions)
Depositing lab: Dominic Esposito. Depositing organization: National Cancer Institute (NCI).
Backbone
  Vector backbone: pDonor-255
  Backbone size w/o insert (bp): 2693
  Vector type: Gateway Entry Clone
Growth in bacteria
  Bacterial resistance: Spectinomycin, 50 μg/mL
  Growth temperature: 37°C
  Growth strain: DH10B
  Copy number: High Copy
Gene/Insert
  Gene/Insert name: CCND1
  Species: H. sapiens (human)
  Insert size (bp): 885
  GenBank ID: NM_053056.2
  Entrez Gene: CCND1 (a.k.a. BCL1, D11S287E, PRAD1, U21B31)
  Cloning method: Gateway Cloning
  Sequencing primers: 5′ M13F 23-mer (5'-CCCAGTCACGACGTTGTAAAACG); 3′ attLR 23-mer (5'-TAACATCAGAGATTTTGAGACAC)
Terms and licenses: Academic/Nonprofit Terms; Industry Terms: Not Available to Industry
How to cite: R777-E018 Hs.CCND1-nostop was a gift from Dominic Esposito (Addgene plasmid # 70302 ; http://n2t.net/addgene:70302 ; RRID:Addgene_70302)
