[The description below was written by a language model from this plasmid's Addgene catalogue record and pLannotate feature annotations shown in this document.]
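Description:
R777-E018 Hs.CCND1-nostop is a Gateway entry clone built on the pDonor-255 backbone (2,693 bp without insert; 3,578 bp in the full sequence record) and carrying the human CCND1 open reading frame. It is a bacterial propagation plasmid rather than an expression vector. It replicates in E. coli from a high-copy ColE1/pUC-type origin and is selected with spectinomycin through the aadA (SmR) aminoglycoside adenylyltransferase gene. Upstream of aadA lie a fragment of a class 1 integron Pc promoter and a remnant of a gentamicin acetyltransferase gene. Short lacZα and lacI fragments are also annotated and appear to be backbone remnants. The rrnB T1 and T2 terminators sit in the backbone upstream of the cloning region, where such terminators typically insulate an insert from read-through transcription.

The 885 bp insert corresponds to the CCND1 coding sequence of the cited human reference transcript. It encodes cyclin D1, the regulatory partner of CDK4 that drives RB phosphorylation and G1/S progression. The stop codon has been omitted so that the ORF reads through into downstream sequence. The ORF is flanked by two attL recombination sites, which the automated annotation labels attL3 and an attL2 fragment. The record does not otherwise specify the site identities, so the upstream label should be treated with some caution. No promoter for the insert is annotated, consistent with an entry clone. The intended use is LR Clonase-mediated transfer of CCND1 into Gateway destination vectors, which supply the promoter and a C-terminal tag or reporter to produce in-frame C-terminal fusions of cyclin D1.
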