Features (pLannotate 1.2.2; 11 found; start..end, strand, type, name):
     18..54      -  CDS            lacZα (fragment): LacZα fragment of β-galactosidase; lacZ fragment
     85..180     +  protein_bind   attL3: mutant version of attL; recombination site for the Gateway® LR reaction LR Clonase™
    186..1070    +  CDS            CCND1: CCND1_HUMAN - Also known as BCL1, PRAD1. Experimental evidence at protein level: Swiss-Prot protein existence level 1. Regulatory component of the cyclin D1-CDK4 (DC) complex that phosphorylates and inhibits members of the retinoblastoma (RB) protein family including RB1 and regulates the cell-cycle during G(1)/S transition. Phosphorylation of RB1 allows dissociation of the transcription factor E2F from the RB/E2F complex and the subsequent transcription of E2F target genes which are responsible for the progression through the G(1) phase. Hypophosphorylates RB1 in early G(1) phase. Cyclin D-CD
   1075..1168    -  protein_bind   attL2 (fragment): mutant version of attL; recombination site for the Gateway® LR reaction LR Clonase™
   1283..1306    +  promoter       Pc promoter (fragment): intI1 (promoter lies within the coding sequence); class 1 integron promoter
   1482..1538    +  CDS            GmR (fragment): gentamycin acetyltransferase; aacC1; confers resistance to gentamycin
   1545..2336    +  CDS            SmR: aminoglycoside adenylyltransferase (Murphy, 1985); aadA; confers resistance to spectinomycin and streptomycin
   2429..3017    +  rep_origin     ori: high-copy-number ColE1/pMB1/pBR322/pUC origin of replication
   3200..3292    +  CDS            lacI (fragment): lac repressor; lacI; The lac repressor binds to the lac operator to inhibit transcription in E. coli. This inhibition can be relieved by adding lactose or isopropyl-β-D-thiogalactopyranoside (IPTG).
   3347..3374    -  terminator     rrnB T2 terminator: transcription terminator T2 from the E. coli rrnB gene
   3506..3549    +  terminator     rrnB T1 terminator: Escherichia coli rrnB; transcription terminator T1 from the E. coli rrnB gene
>Addgene plasmid #70302 | R777-E018 Hs.CCND1-nostop | depositor full sequence | sequence record 125751 | Full Sequence
TTAACGCTAGCATGGATGTTTTCCCAGTCACGACGTTGTAAAACGACGGCCAGTCTTAAAATTCGAGCTC
GGTCCGAGGATCCGAAATAATGATTTTATTTTGACTGATAGTGACCTGTTCGTTGCAACAAATTGATAAG
CAATGCTTTTTTATAATGCCAACTTTGTACAAAAAAGTTGGCACCATGGAACACCAGCTCCTGTGCTGCG
AAGTGGAAACCATCCGCCGCGCGTACCCCGATGCCAACCTCCTCAACGACCGGGTGCTGCGGGCCATGCT
GAAGGCGGAGGAGACCTGCGCGCCCTCGGTGTCCTACTTCAAATGTGTGCAGAAGGAGGTCCTGCCGTCC
ATGCGGAAGATCGTCGCCACCTGGATGCTGGAGGTCTGCGAGGAACAGAAGTGCGAGGAGGAGGTCTTCC
CGCTGGCCATGAACTACCTGGACCGCTTCCTGTCGCTGGAGCCCGTGAAAAAGAGCCGCCTGCAGCTGCT
GGGGGCCACTTGCATGTTCGTGGCCTCTAAGATGAAGGAGACCATCCCCCTGACGGCCGAGAAGCTGTGC
ATCTACACCGACAACTCCATCCGGCCCGAGGAGCTGCTGCAAATGGAGCTGCTCCTGGTGAACAAGCTCA
AGTGGAACCTGGCCGCAATGACCCCGCACGATTTCATTGAACACTTCCTCTCCAAAATGCCAGAGGCGGA
GGAGAACAAACAGATCATCCGCAAACACGCGCAGACCTTCGTTGCCCTCTGTGCCACAGATGTGAAGTTC
ATTTCCAATCCGCCCTCCATGGTGGCAGCGGGGAGCGTGGTGGCCGCAGTGCAAGGCCTGAACCTGAGGA
GCCCCAACAACTTCCTGTCCTACTACCGCCTCACACGCTTCCTCTCCAGAGTGATCAAGTGTGACCCGGA
CTGCCTCCGGGCCTGCCAGGAGCAGATCGAAGCCCTGCTGGAGTCAAGCCTGCGCCAGGCCCAGCAGAAC
ATGGACCCCAAGGCCGCCGAGGAGGAGGAAGAGGAGGAGGAGGAGGTGGACCTAGCTTGCACACCCACCG
ACGTGCGGGACGTGGACATCTCAACTTTCTTGTACAAAGTTGGCATTATAGGAAAGCATTGCTTATCAAT
TTGTTGCAACGAACAGGTCACTATCAGTCAAAATAAAATCATTATTTGCATGCAAGCTTAGATCCTCTAG
ACCAGCCAGGACAGAAATGCCTCGACTTCGCTGCTACCCAAGGTTGCCGGGTGACGCACACCGTGGAAAC
GGATGAAGGCACGAACCCAGTGGACATAAGCCTGTTCGGTTCGTAAGCTGTAATGCAAGTAGCGTATGCG
CTCACGCAACTGGTCCAGAACCTTGACCGAACGCAGCGGTGGTAACGGCGCAGTGGCGGTTTTCATGGCT
TGTTATGACTGTTTTTTTGGGGTACAGTCTATGCCTCGGGCATCCAAGCAGCAAGCGCGTTACGCCGTGG
GTCGATGTTTGATGTTATGGAGCAGCAACGATGTTACGCAGCAGGGCAGTCGCCCTAAAACAAAGTTAAA
CATTATGAGGGAAGCGGTGATCGCCGAAGTATCGACTCAACTATCAGAGGTAGTTGGCGTCATCGAGCGC
CATCTCGAACCGACGTTGCTGGCCGTACATTTGTACGGCTCCGCAGTGGATGGCGGCCTGAAGCCACACA
GTGATATTGATTTGCTGGTTACGGTGACCGTAAGGCTTGATGAAACAACGCGGCGAGCTTTGATCAACGA
CCTTTTGGAAACTTCGGCTTCCCCTGGAGAGAGCGAGATTCTCCGCGCTGTAGAAGTCACCATTGTTGTG
CACGACGACATCATTCCGTGGCGTTATCCAGCTAAGCGCGAACTGCAATTTGGAGAATGGCAGCGCAATG
ACATTCTTGCAGGTATCTTCGAGCCAGCCACGATCGACATTGATCTGGCTATCTTGCTGACAAAAGCAAG
AGAACATAGCGTTGCCTTGGTAGGTCCAGCGGCGGAGGAACTCTTTGATCCGGTTCCTGAACAGGATCTA
TTTGAGGCGCTAAATGAAACCTTAACGCTATGGAACTCGCCGCCCGACTGGGCTGGCGATGAGCGAAATG
TAGTGCTTACGTTGTCCCGCATTTGGTACAGCGCAGTAACCGGCAAAATCGCGCCGAAGGATGTCGCTGC
CGACTGGGCAATGGAGCGCCTGCCGGCCCAGTATCAGCCCGTCATACTTGAAGCTAGACAGGCTTATCTT
GGACAAGAAGAAGATCGCTTGGCCTCGCGCGCAGATCAGTTGGAAGAATTTGTCCACTACGTGAAAGGCG
AGATCACCAAGGTAGTCGGCAAATAACCCTCGAGCCACCCATGACCAAAATCCCTTAACGTGAGTTACGC
GTCGTTCCACTGAGCGTCAGACCCCGTAGAAAAGATCAAAGGATCTTCTTGAGATCCTTTTTTTCTGCGC
GTAATCTGCTGCTTGCAAACAAAAAAACCACCGCTACCAGCGGTGGTTTGTTTGCCGGATCAAGAGCTAC
CAACTCTTTTTCCGAAGGTAACTGGCTTCAGCAGAGCGCAGATACCAAATACTGTCCTTCTAGTGTAGCC
GTAGTTAGGCCACCACTTCAAGAACTCTGTAGCACCGCCTACATACCTCGCTCTGCTAATCCTGTTACCA
GTGGCTGCTGCCAGTGGCGATAAGTCGTGTCTTACCGGGTTGGACTCAAGACGATAGTTACCGGATAAGG
CGCAGCGGTCGGGCTGAACGGGGGGTTCGTGCACACAGCCCAGCTTGGAGCGAACGACCTACACCGAACT
GAGATACCTACAGCGTGAGCATTGAGAAAGCGCCACGCTTCCCGAAGGGAGAAAGGCGGACAGGTATCCG
GTAAGCGGCAGGGTCGGAACAGGAGAGCGCACGAGGGAGCTTCCAGGGGGAAACGCCTGGTATCTTTATA
GTCCTGTCGGGTTTCGCCACCTCTGACTTGAGCGTCGATTTTTGTGATGCTCGTCAGGGGGGCGGAGCCT
ATGGAAAAACGCCAGCAACGCGGCCTTTTTACGGTTCCTGGCCTTTTGCTGGCCTTTTGCTCACATGTTC
TTTCCTGCGTTATCCCCTGATTCTGTGGATAACCGTATTACCGCCTTTGAGTGAGCTGATACCGCTCGCC
GCAGCCGAACGACCGAGCGCAGCGAGTCAGTGAGCGAGGAAGCGGAAGAGCGCCCAATACGCAAACCGCC
TCTCCCCGCGCGTTGGCCGATTCATTAATGCAGCTGGCACGACAGGTTTCCCGACTGGAAAGCGGGCAGT
GAGCGCAACGCAATTAATACGCGTACCGCTAGCCAGGAAGAGTTTGTAGAAACGCAAAAAGGCCATCCGT
CAGGATGGCCTTCTGCTTAGTTTGATGCCTGGCAGTTTATGGCGGGCGTCCTGCCCGCCACCCTCCGGGC
CGTTGCTTCACAACGTTCAAATCCGCTCCCGGCGGATTTGTCCTACTCAGGAGAGCGTTCACCGACAAAC
AACAGATAAAACGAAAGGCCCAGTCTTCCGACTGAGCCTTTCGTTTTATTTGATGCCTGGCAGTTCCCTA
CTCTCGCG
