>Addgene plasmid #70302 | R777-E018 Hs.CCND1-nostop | addgene partial sequence | sequence record 129278 | pCR8_R1 5'-cgaaccgaacaggcttatgt-3'
GTGCGTCACCCGGCAACCTTGGGTAGCAGCGAAGTCGAGGCATTTCTGTCCTGGCTGGTCTAGAGGATCT
AAGCTTGCATGCAAATAATGATTTTATTTTGACTGATAGTGACCTGTTCGTTGCAACAAATTGATAAGCA
ATGCTTTCCTATAATGCCAACTTTGTACAAGAAAGTTGAGATGTCCACGTCCCGCACGTCGGTGGGTGTG
CAAGCTAGGTCCACCTCCTCCTCCTCCTCTTCCTCCTCCTCGGCGGCCTTGGGGTCCATGTTCTGCTGGG
CCTGGCGCAGGCTTGACTCCAGCAGGGCTTCGATCTGCTCCTGGCAGGCCCGGAGGCAGTCCGGGTCACA
CTTGATCACTCTGGAGAGGAAGCGTGTGAGGCGGTAGTAGGACAGGAAGTTGTTGGGGCTCCTCAGGTTC
AGGCCTTGCACTGCGGCCACCACGCTCCCCGCTGCCACCATGGAGGGCGGATTGGAAATGAACTTCACAT
CTGTGGCACAGAGGGCAACGAAGGTCTGCGCGTGTTTGCGGATGATCTGTTTGTTCTCCTCCGCCTCTGG
CATTTTGGAGAGGAAGTGTTCAATGAAATCGTGCGGGGTCATTGCGGCCAGGTTCCACTTGAGCTTGTTC
ACCAGGAGCAGCTCCATTTGCAGCAGCTCCTCGGGCCGGATGGAGTTGTCGGTGTAGATGCACAGCTTCT
CGGCCGTCAGGGGGATGGTCTCCTTCATCTTAGAGGCCACGAACATGCAAGTGGCCCCCAGCAGCTGCAG
GCGGCTCTTTTTCACGGGCTCCAGCGACAGGAAGCGGTCCAGGTAGTTCATGGCCAGCGGGAAGACCTCC
TCCTCGCACTTCTGTTCCTCGCA
